>Addgene plasmid #161281 | pDONR221-SLC29A4_STOP | addgene full sequence | sequence record 362130 | Addgene NGS Result
CAAATAATGATTTTATTTTGACTGATAGTGACCTGTTCGTTGCAACACATTGATGAGCAATGCTTTTTTA
TAATGCCAACTTTGTACAAAAAAGCAGGCTCCACCATGGGCTCCGTGGGCTCTCAGCGGCTGGAGGAGCC
ATCCGTGGCAGGAACACCCGACCCTGGCGTGGTCATGTCCTTCACCTTTGATTCTCACCAGCTGGAGGAG
GCAGCAGAGGCAGCACAGGGACAGGGCCTGAGGGCCCGCGGCGTGCCTGCCTTCACCGACACCACACTGG
ATGAGCCAGTGCCCGACGATAGATACCACGCCATCTATTTTGCAATGCTGCTGGCAGGAGTGGGCTTCCT
GCTGCCTTACAACTCTTTTATCACCGACGTGGATTACCTGCACCACAAGTATCCAGGCACAAGCATCGTG
TTCGACATGTCCCTGACCTATATCCTGGTGGCCCTGGCAGCCGTGCTGCTGAACAATGTGCTGGTGGAGA
GGCTGACCCTGCACACAAGGATCACCGCAGGATACCTGCTGGCCCTGGGACCACTGCTGTTCATCAGCAT
CTGCGACGTGTGGCTGCAGCTGTTTTCCCGGGATCAGGCCTATGCCATCAATCTGGCAGCAGTGGGAACA
GTGGCCTTCGGCTGTACCGTGCAGCAGAGCTCCTTTTACGGCTATACAGGCATGCTGCCTAAGAGATACA
CCCAGGGCGTGATGACAGGAGAGAGCACCGCAGGCGTGATGATCTCTCTGAGCAGGATCCTGACAAAGCT
GCTGCTGCCAGACGAGCGCGCCTCTACCCTGATCTTCTTTCTGGTGAGCGTGGCCCTGGAGCTGCTGTGC
TTCCTGCTGCACCTGCTGGTGCGGAGATCTAGGTTCGTGCTGTTTTACACCACAAGGCCAAGAGATAGCC
ACAGGGGCCGCCCTGGACTGGGAAGGGGATACGGATATAGGGTGCACCACGACGTGGTGGCAGGCGATGT
GCACTTTGAGCACCCTGCACCAGCCCTGGCACCTAACGAGTCTCCAAAGGACAGCCCAGCACACGAGGTG
ACAGGATCCGGAGGCGCCTATATGAGGTTCGATGTGCCAAGGCCTAGAGTGCAGCGGTCTTGGCCCACCT
TTAGAGCCCTGCTGCTGCACAGATACGTGGTGGCAAGAGTGATCTGGGCCGACATGCTGAGCATCGCCGT
GACATATTTCATCACCCTGTGCCTGTTTCCCGGCCTGGAGTCCGAGATCCGCCACTGTATCCTGGGCGAG
TGGCTGCCTATCCTGATCATGGCCGTGTTCAATCTGAGCGACTTTGTGGGCAAGATCCTGGCCGCCCTGC
CAGTGGATTGGAGGGGAACCCACCTGCTGGCATGCTCTTGTCTGAGAGTGGTGTTCATCCCCCTGTTTAT
CCTGTGCGTGTACCCTAGCGGCATGCCAGCCCTGAGACACCCAGCATGGCCATGTATCTTCTCTCTGCTG
ATGGGCATCAGCAACGGCTATTTTGGATCCGTGCCAATGATCCTGGCAGCAGGCAAGGTGTCCCCAAAGC
AGAGGGAGCTGGCAGGCAATACCATGACAGTGAGCTACATGTCCGGACTGACACTGGGATCCGCCGTGGC
CTACTGCACATATTCTCTGACCAGGGATGCACACGGAAGCTGTCTGCACGCATCCACCGCAAACGGATCT
ATCCTGGCAGGACTGTAAGACCCAGCTTTCTTGTACAAAGTTGGCATTATAAGAAAGCATTGCTTATCAA
TTTGTTGCAACGAACAGGTCACTATCAGTCAAAATAAAATCATTATTTGCCATCCAGCTGATATCCCCTA
TAGTGAGTCGTATTACATGGTCATAGCTGTTTCCTGGCAGCTCTGGCCCGTGTCTCAAAATCTCTGATGT
TACATTGCACAAGATAAAAATATATCATCATGAACAATAAAACTGTCTGCTTACATAAACAGTAATACAA
GGGGTGTTATGAGCCATATTCAACGGGAAACGTCGAGGCCGCGATTAAATTCCAACATGGATGCTGATTT
ATATGGGTATAAATGGGCTCGCGATAATGTCGGGCAATCAGGTGCGACAATCTATCGCTTGTATGGGAAG
CCCGATGCGCCAGAGTTGTTTCTGAAACATGGCAAAGGTAGCGTTGCCAATGATGTTACAGATGAGATGG
TCAGACTAAACTGGCTGACGGAATTTATGCCTCTTCCGACCATCAAGCATTTTATCCGTACTCCTGATGA
TGCATGGTTACTCACCACTGCGATCCCCGGAAAAACAGCATTCCAGGTATTAGAAGAATATCCTGATTCA
GGTGAAAATATTGTTGATGCGCTGGCAGTGTTCCTGCGCCGGTTGCATTCGATTCCTGTTTGTAATTGTC
CTTTTAACAGCGATCGCGTATTTCGTCTCGCTCAGGCGCAATCACGAATGAATAACGGTTTGGTTGATGC
GAGTGATTTTGATGACGAGCGTAATGGCTGGCCTGTTGAACAAGTCTGGAAAGAAATGCATAAACTTTTG
CCATTCTCACCGGATTCAGTCGTCACTCATGGTGATTTCTCACTTGATAACCTTATTTTTGACGAGGGGA
AATTAATAGGTTGTATTGATGTTGGACGAGTCGGAATCGCAGACCGATACCAGGATCTTGCCATCCTATG
GAACTGCCTCGGTGAGTTTTCTCCTTCATTACAGAAACGGCTTTTTCAAAAATATGGTATTGATAATCCT
GATATGAATAAATTGCAGTTTCATTTGATGCTCGATGAGTTTTTCTAATCAGAATTGGTTAATTGGTTGT
AACACTGGCAGAGCATTACGCTGACTTGACGGGACGGCGCAAGCTCATGACCAAAATCCCTTAACGTGAG
TTACGCGTCGTTCCACTGAGCGTCAGACCCCGTAGAAAAGATCAAAGGATCTTCTTGAGATCCTTTTTTT
CTGCGCGTAATCTGCTGCTTGCAAACAAAAAAACCACCGCTACCAGCGGTGGTTTGTTTGCCGGATCAAG
AGCTACCAACTCTTTTTCCGAAGGTAACTGGCTTCAGCAGAGCGCAGATACCAAATACTGTTCTTCTAGT
GTAGCCGTAGTTAGGCCACCACTTCAAGAACTCTGTAGCACCGCCTACATACCTCGCTCTGCTAATCCTG
TTACCAGTGGCTGCTGCCAGTGGCGATAAGTCGTGTCTTACCGGGTTGGACTCAAGACGATAGTTACCGG
ATAAGGCGCAGCGGTCGGGCTGAACGGGGGGTTCGTGCACACAGCCCAGCTTGGAGCGAACGACCTACAC
CGAACTGAGATACCTACAGCGTGAGCTATGAGAAAGCGCCACGCTTCCCGAAGGGAGAAAGGCGGACAGG
TATCCGGTAAGCGGCAGGGTCGGAACAGGAGAGCGCACGAGGGAGCTTCCAGGGGGAAACGCCTGGTATC
TTTATAGTCCTGTCGGGTTTCGCCACCTCTGACTTGAGCGTCGATTTTTGTGATGCTCGTCAGGGGGGCG
GAGCCTATGGAAAAACGCCAGCAACGCGGCCTTTTTACGGTTCCTGGCCTTTTGCTGGCCTTTTGCTCAC
ATGTTCTTTCCTGCGTTATCCCCTGATTCTGTGGATAACCGTATTACCGCCTTTGAGTGAGCTGATACCG
CTCGCCGCAGCCGAACGACCGAGCGCAGCGAGTCAGTGAGCGAGGAAGCGGAAGAGCGCCCAATACGCAA
ACCGCCTCTCCCCGCGCGTTGGCCGATTCATTAATGCAGCTGGCACGACAGGTTTCCCGACTGGAAAGCG
GGCAGTGAGCGCAACGCAATTAATACGCGTACCGCTAGCCAGGAAGAGTTTGTAGAAACGCAAAAAGGCC
ATCCGTCAGGATGGCCTTCTGCTTAGTTTGATGCCTGGCAGTTTATGGCGGGCGTCCTGCCCGCCACCCT
CCGGGCCGTTGCTTCACAACGTTCAAATCCGCTCCCGGCGGATTTGTCCTACTCAGGAGAGCGTTCACCG
ACAAACAACAGATAAAACGAAAGGCCCAGTCTTCCGACTGAGCCTTTCGTTTTATTTGATGCCTGGCAGT
TCCCTACTCTCGCGTTAACGCTAGCATGGATGTTTTCCCAGTCACGACGTTGTAAAACGACGGCCAGTCT
TAAGCTCGGGCCC
Features (pLannotate 1.2.2; 10 found; start..end, strand, type, name):
      1..100     +  protein_bind   attL1: mutant version of attL; recombination site for the Gateway® LR reaction LR Clonase™
    106..1695    +  CDS            SLC29A4: S29A4_HUMAN - Also known as ENT4, PMAT. Experimental evidence at protein level: Swiss-Prot protein existence level 1. Functions as a polyspecific organic cation transporter, efficiently transporting many organic cations such as monoamine neurotransmitters 1-methyl-4-phenylpyridinium and biogenic amines including serotonin, dopamine, norepinephrine and epinephrine. May play a role in regulating central nervous system homeostasis of monoamine neurotransmitters. May be involved in luminal transport of organic cations in the kidney and seems to use luminal proton gradient to drive organic cation r
   1700..1799    -  protein_bind   attL2: mutant version of attL; recombination site for the Gateway® LR reaction LR Clonase™
   1817..1835    -  promoter       T7 promoter: promoter for bacteriophage T7 RNA polymerase
   1969..2778    +  CDS            KanR: aminoglycoside phosphotransferase; aph(3')-Ia; confers resistance to kanamycin in bacteria or G418 (Geneticin®) in eukaryotes
   2925..3513    +  rep_origin     ori: high-copy-number ColE1/pMB1/pBR322/pUC origin of replication
   3696..3788    +  CDS            lacI (fragment): lac repressor; lacI; The lac repressor binds to the lac operator to inhibit transcription in E. coli. This inhibition can be relieved by adding lactose or isopropyl-β-D-thiogalactopyranoside (IPTG).
   3843..3870    -  terminator     rrnB T2 terminator: transcription terminator T2 from the E. coli rrnB gene
   4002..4045    +  terminator     rrnB T1 terminator: Escherichia coli rrnB; transcription terminator T1 from the E. coli rrnB gene
   4092..4128    -  CDS            lacZα (fragment): LacZα fragment of β-galactosidase; lacZ fragment
