[The description below was written by a language model from this plasmid's Addgene catalogue record and pLannotate feature annotations shown in this document.]
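Description:
pDONR221-SLC29A4_STOP is a Gateway entry clone built on the pDONR221 backbone, carrying a codon-optimized open reading frame for human SLC29A4 (also known as ENT4 or PMAT). The sequenced plasmid is about 4.1 kb. It is maintained in E. coli through a high-copy ColE1/pUC-type origin and selected with kanamycin via an aminoglycoside phosphotransferase (KanR) gene. Although the catalogue lists the vector type as mammalian expression, the feature table shows no eukaryotic promoter or polyadenylation signal. The plasmid is therefore a shuttle for the ORF rather than an expression construct in its own right.

The roughly 1.6 kb SLC29A4 coding sequence sits between attL1 and attL2, the recombination sites used by LR Clonase to transfer the insert directionally into any attR-containing destination vector. The encoded protein is annotated as a polyspecific organic cation transporter that moves monoamine neurotransmitters such as serotonin, dopamine, norepinephrine and epinephrine. It may contribute to monoamine homeostasis in the central nervous system and to organic cation handling in the kidney. This version retains a stop codon at the end of the ORF, so it suits native or N-terminally tagged expression after subcloning and would not read through into a C-terminal tag. A companion clone without the stop codon exists for that purpose.

Flanking backbone elements include rrnB T1 and T2 terminators upstream of the cassette, which insulate it from read-through transcription. A T7 promoter lies just outside attL2, and short lacI and lacZα remnants are also annotated. M13 forward and reverse sites are listed for sequencing the insert. The plasmid belongs to a consortium collection of solute carrier transporter clones made for transporter research and drug discovery.
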