Addgene plasmid #161281: pDONR221-SLC29A4_STOP
Purpose: Gateway entry clone with codon-optimized ORF sequence for subcloning into custom expression vectors. Contains a STOP codon at the end of the codon-optimized ORF sequence.
Depositing lab: RESOLUTE Consortium & Giulio Superti-Furga. Depositing organization: CeMM Research Center for Molecular Medicine. Publication: The RESOLUTE consortium: unlocking SLC transporters for drug discovery. Superti-Furga G, Lackner D, Wiedmer T, Ingles-Prieto A, Barbosa B, Girardi E, Goldmann U, Gurtl B, Klavins K, Klimek C, Lindinger S, Lineiro-Retes E, Muller AC, Onstein S, Redinger G, Reil D, Sedlyarov V, Wolf G, Crawford M, Everley R, ... Steppan CM. Nat Rev Drug Discov. 2020 Jul;19(7):429-430. doi: 10.1038/d41573-020-00056-6. PubMed 32265506.
Backbone
  Vector backbone: pDONR221
  Backbone manufacturer: ThermoFisher Scientific
  Backbone size w/o insert (bp): 2550
  Vector type: Mammalian Expression
Growth in bacteria
  Bacterial resistance: Kanamycin, 50 μg/mL
  Growth temperature: 37°C
  Growth strain: NEB Stable
  Copy number: High Copy
Gene/Insert
  Gene/Insert name: SLC29A4 (alt name: FLJ34923, ENT4)
  Species: H. sapiens (human)
  Insert size (bp): 1593
  Entrez Gene: SLC29A4 (a.k.a. ENT4, PMAT)
  Cloning method: Gateway Cloning
  Sequencing primers: 5′ M13-fwd; 3′ M13-rev
Terms and licenses: Academic/Nonprofit Terms; Industry Terms
Depositor comments: This plasmid contains a STOP codon at the end of the codon-optimized ORF. For the version of this plasmid that does not contain a STOP codon, please see Addgene plasmid 132115 For more information on the full Resolute plasmid collection, please see www.addgene.org/depositor-collections/re-solute/. Please provide your feedback on this plasmid to the RESOLUTE consortium by filling out their RESOLUTE repository feedback form: https://forms.office.com/Pages/ResponsePage.aspx?id=0e05yklzmkS7rjFGQL4N7z4feCLQvEJAmVcOCM_u885UN1JJRko0Ukg4TVQwNTZLOUxPQVJWT1NHUCQlQCN0PWcu
How to cite: pDONR221-SLC29A4_STOP was a gift from RESOLUTE Consortium & Giulio Superti-Furga (Addgene plasmid # 161281 ; http://n2t.net/addgene:161281 ; RRID:Addgene_161281)
