>Addgene plasmid #161281 | pDONR221-SLC29A4_STOP | depositor partial sequence | sequence record 312497 | Codon-optimized ORF of SLC29A4
ATGGGCTCCGTGGGCTCTCAGCGGCTGGAGGAGCCATCCGTGGCAGGAACACCCGACCCTGGCGTGGTCA
TGTCCTTCACCTTTGATTCTCACCAGCTGGAGGAGGCAGCAGAGGCAGCACAGGGACAGGGCCTGAGGGC
CCGCGGCGTGCCTGCCTTCACCGACACCACACTGGATGAGCCAGTGCCCGACGATAGATACCACGCCATC
TATTTTGCAATGCTGCTGGCAGGAGTGGGCTTCCTGCTGCCTTACAACTCTTTTATCACCGACGTGGATT
ACCTGCACCACAAGTATCCAGGCACAAGCATCGTGTTCGACATGTCCCTGACCTATATCCTGGTGGCCCT
GGCAGCCGTGCTGCTGAACAATGTGCTGGTGGAGAGGCTGACCCTGCACACAAGGATCACCGCAGGATAC
CTGCTGGCCCTGGGACCACTGCTGTTCATCAGCATCTGCGACGTGTGGCTGCAGCTGTTTTCCCGGGATC
AGGCCTATGCCATCAATCTGGCAGCAGTGGGAACAGTGGCCTTCGGCTGTACCGTGCAGCAGAGCTCCTT
TTACGGCTATACAGGCATGCTGCCTAAGAGATACACCCAGGGCGTGATGACAGGAGAGAGCACCGCAGGC
GTGATGATCTCTCTGAGCAGGATCCTGACAAAGCTGCTGCTGCCAGACGAGCGCGCCTCTACCCTGATCT
TCTTTCTGGTGAGCGTGGCCCTGGAGCTGCTGTGCTTCCTGCTGCACCTGCTGGTGCGGAGATCTAGGTT
CGTGCTGTTTTACACCACAAGGCCAAGAGATAGCCACAGGGGCCGCCCTGGACTGGGAAGGGGATACGGA
TATAGGGTGCACCACGACGTGGTGGCAGGCGATGTGCACTTTGAGCACCCTGCACCAGCCCTGGCACCTA
ACGAGTCTCCAAAGGACAGCCCAGCACACGAGGTGACAGGATCCGGAGGCGCCTATATGAGGTTCGATGT
GCCAAGGCCTAGAGTGCAGCGGTCTTGGCCCACCTTTAGAGCCCTGCTGCTGCACAGATACGTGGTGGCA
AGAGTGATCTGGGCCGACATGCTGAGCATCGCCGTGACATATTTCATCACCCTGTGCCTGTTTCCCGGCC
TGGAGTCCGAGATCCGCCACTGTATCCTGGGCGAGTGGCTGCCTATCCTGATCATGGCCGTGTTCAATCT
GAGCGACTTTGTGGGCAAGATCCTGGCCGCCCTGCCAGTGGATTGGAGGGGAACCCACCTGCTGGCATGC
TCTTGTCTGAGAGTGGTGTTCATCCCCCTGTTTATCCTGTGCGTGTACCCTAGCGGCATGCCAGCCCTGA
GACACCCAGCATGGCCATGTATCTTCTCTCTGCTGATGGGCATCAGCAACGGCTATTTTGGATCCGTGCC
AATGATCCTGGCAGCAGGCAAGGTGTCCCCAAAGCAGAGGGAGCTGGCAGGCAATACCATGACAGTGAGC
TACATGTCCGGACTGACACTGGGATCCGCCGTGGCCTACTGCACATATTCTCTGACCAGGGATGCACACG
GAAGCTGTCTGCACGCATCCACCGCAAACGGATCTATCCTGGCAGGACTGTAA
